>Addgene plasmid #118065 | hCMV-IE1:NLuc | depositor full sequence | sequence record 230547 | hCMV-IE1:NLuc sequence 3677 bps
TAACAAGCTTCGTCTCAGTCAGGAGTAGTTATTAATAGTAATCAATTACGGGGTCATTAGTTCATAGCCC
ATATATGGAGTTCCGCGTTACATAACTTACGGTAAATGGCCCGCCTGGCTGACCGCCCAACGACCCCCGC
CCATTGACGTCAATAATGACGTATGTTCCCATAGTAACGCCAATAGGGACTTTCCATTGACGTCAATGGG
TGGAGTATTTACGGTAAACTGCCCACTTGGCAGTACATCAAGTGTATCATATGCCAAGTACGCCCCCTAT
TGACGTCAATGACGGTAAATGGCCCGCCTGGCATTATGCCCAGTACATGACCTTATGGGACTTTCCTACT
TGGCAGTACATCTACGTATTAGTCATCGCTATTACCATGGTGATGCGGTTTTGGCAGTACATCAATGGGC
GTGGATAGCGGTTTGACTCACGGGGATTTCCAAGTCTCCACCCCATTGACGTCAATGGGAGTTTGTTTTG
GCACCAAAATCAACGGGACTTTCCAAAATGTCGTAACAACTCCGCCCCATTGACGCAAATGGGCGGTAGG
CGTGTACGGTGGGAGGTCTATATAAGCAGAGCTGGTTTAGTGAACCGTCAGATCAAGCTCAAATGGTGTT
TACCTTGGAGGACTTCGTGGGTGACTGGAGGCAAACTGCAGGATACAATTTGGACCAGGTCCTCGAACAG
GGAGGAGTCAGCAGCCTTTTCCAAAACTTGGGCGTGTCCGTTACCCCTATTCAGAGAATTGTCCTTTCCG
GAGAGAACGGATTGAAAATAGATATCCACGTCATAATCCCGTATGAAGGACTGTCTGGGGACCAAATGGG
TCAGATTGAAAAAATATTCAAAGTAGTTTATCCCGTTGATGATCATCACTTCAAAGTTATCCTTCATTAT
GGGACTTTGGTAATCGATGGAGTTACTCCTAATATGATAGATTACTTTGGCCGACCTTACGAGGGGATCG
CTGTATTCGACGGCAAGAAAATCACCGTCACTGGAACCCTCTGGAACGGCAACAAGATTATTGACGAGCG
ATTGATCAATCCAGACGGATCTTTGCTTTTCCGCGTAACGATAAACGGCGTAACAGGGTGGAGGCTCTGC
GAACGAATACTCGCCTGAGCTTCTGTGCCTTCTAGTTGCCAGCCATCTGTTGTTTGCCCCTCCCCCGTGC
CTTCCTTGACCCTGGAAGGTGCCACTCCCACTGTCCTTTCCTAATAAAATGAGGAAATTGCATCGCATTG
TCTGAGTAGGTGTCATTCTATTCTGGGGGGTGGGGTGGGGCAGGACAGCAAGGGGGAGGATTGGGAAGAC
AATAGCAGGCATGCTGGGGATGCGGTGGGCTCTATGGCGCTTGAGACGAAGCTTGACACGGTTATCCACA
GAATCAGGGGATAACGCAGGAAAGAACATGTGAGCAAAAGGCCAGCAAAAGGCCAGGAACCGTAAAAAGG
CCGCGTTGCTGGCGTTTTTCCATAGGCTCCGCCCCCCTGACGAGCATCACAAAAATCGACGCTCAAGTCA
GAGGTGGCGAAACCCGACAGGACTATAAAGATACCAGGCGTTTCCCCCTGGAAGCTCCCTCGTGCGCTCT
CCTGTTCCGACCCTGCCGCTTACCGGATACCTGTCCGCCTTTCTCCCTTCGGGAAGCGTGGCGCTTTCTC
ATAGCTCACGCTGTAGGTATCTCAGTTCGGTGTAGGTCGTTCGCTCCAAGCTGGGCTGTGTGCACGAACC
CCCCGTTCAGCCCGACCGCTGCGCCTTATCCGGTAACTATCGTCTTGAGTCCAACCCGGTAAGACACGAC
TTATCGCCACTGGCAGCAGCCACTGGTAACAGGATTAGCAGAGCGAGGTATGTAGGCGGTGCTACAGAGT
TCTTGAAGTGGTGGCCTAACTACGGCTACACTAGAAGAACAGTATTTGGTATCTGCGCTCTGCTGAAGCC
AGTTACCTTCGGAAAAAGAGTTGGTAGCTCTTGATCCGGCAAACAAACCACCGCTGGTAGCGGTGGTTTT
TTTGTTTGCAAGCAGCAGATTACGCGCAGAAAAAAAGGATCTCAAGAAGATCCTTTGATCTTTTCTACGG
GGTCTGACGCTCAGTGGAACGAAAACTCACGTTAAGGGATTTTGGTCATGAGATTATCAAAAAGGATCTT
CACCTAGATCCTTTTGTGATGATCGGCACGTAAGAGGTTCCAACTTTCACCATAATGAAATAAGATCACT
ACCGGGCGTATTTTTTGAGTTATCGAGATTTTCAGGAGCTAAGGAAGCTAAAATGAGCCATATTCAACGG
GAAACGTCTTGCTCAAGGCCGCGATTAAATTCCAACATGGATGCTGATTTATATGGGTATAAATGGGCTC
GCGATAATGTCGGGCAATCAGGTGCGACAATCTACCGATTGTATGGGAAGCCCGATGCGCCAGAGTTGTT
TCTGAAACATGGCAAAGGTAGCGTTGCCAATGATGTTACAGATGAGATGGTCAGACTAAACTGGCTGACG
GAATTTATGCCTCTTCCGACCATCAAGCATTTTATCCGTACTCCTGATGATGCATGGTTACTCACCACTG
CGATCCCAGGGAAAACAGCATTCCAGGTATTAGAAGAATATCCTGATTCAGGTGAAAATATTGTTGATGC
GCTGGCAGTGTTCCTGCGCCGGTTGCATTCGATTCCTGTTTGTAATTGTCCTTTTAACAGCGATCGCGTA
TTTCGACTCGCTCAGGCGCAATCACGAATGAATAACGGTTTGGTTGATGCGAGTGATTTTGATGACGAGC
GTAATGGCTGGCCTGTTGAACAAGTCTGGAAAGAAATGCATAAACTTTTGCCATTCTCACCGGATTCAGT
CGTCACTCATGGTGATTTCTCACTTGATAACCTTATTTTTGACGAGGGGAAATTAATAGGTTGTATTGAT
GTTGGACGAGTCGGAATCGCAGACCGATACCAGGATCTTGCCATCCTATGGAACTGCCTCGGTGAGTTTT
CTCCTTCATTACAGAAACGGCTTTTTCAAAAATATGGTATTGATAATCCTGATATGAATAAATTGCAGTT
TCATTTGATGCTCGATGAGTTTTTCTGATTTTTTTTAAGGCAGTTATTGGTGCCCTTAAACGCCTGGTTG
CTACGCCTGAATAAGTGATAATAAGCGGATGAATGGCAGAAATTCGATGATAAGCTGTCAAACATGATGT
[125 nt withheld, positions 3221-3345]
C
[91 nt withheld, positions 3347-3437]
AGGGTGATGGTTCACGTAGTGGGCCAGCGCCCTGATAGACGGTTTTTCGCCCTTTGACGTTGGAGTCCAC
GTTCTTT
[37 nt withheld, positions 3515-3551]
ACCCTATCTCGGTCTATTCTTTTGATTTATAAGGGATTTTGCCGATTTCGGCCTATTGGTTAAAAAATGA
GCTGATTTAACAAAAATTTAACGCGAATTTTAACAAAATATTAACGCTTACAATTT
Features (pLannotate 1.2.2; 9 found; start..end, strand, type, name):
     86..389     +  enhancer       CMV enhancer: human cytomegalovirus immediate early enhancer
    390..593     +  promoter       CMV promoter: human cytomegalovirus (CMV) immediate early promoter
    614..1135    +  CDS            LUCI_OPLGR (fragment): Experimental evidence at protein level: Swiss-Prot protein existence level 1. Catalytic subunit of oplophorus-luciferin 2-monooxygenase. Oxidoreductase that converts coelenterazine (the oplophorus luciferin) to coelenteramide under emission of blue light with a maximum at 454 nm. Is also active with bisdeoxycoelenterazine. From Oplophorus gracilirostris (Luminous shrimp).
   1143..1367    +  polyA_signal   bGH poly(A) signal: bovine growth hormone polyadenylation signal
   1487..2075    -  rep_origin     ori: high-copy-number ColE1/pMB1/pBR322/pUC origin of replication
   2190..2292    +  promoter       cat promoter: promoter of the E. coli cat gene encoding chloramphenicol acetyltransferase
   2293..3106    +  CDS            KanR (fragment): aminoglycoside phosphotransferase; aph(3')-Ia; confers resistance to kanamycin in bacteria or G418 (Geneticin®) in eukaryotes
   3194..3211    -  promoter       tet promoter (fragment): E. coli promoter for tetracycline efflux protein gene
   3222..3677    +  rep_origin     f1 ori (sequence partly withheld): f1 bacteriophage origin of replication; arrow indicates direction of (+) strand synthesis
