>Addgene plasmid #118065 | hCMV-IE1:NLuc | addgene full sequence | sequence record 240495 | Addgene NGS Result
CGTATGTTCCCATAGTAACGCCAATAGGGACTTTCCATTGACGTCAATGGGTGGAGTATTTACGGTAAAC
TGCCCACTTGGCAGTACATCAAGTGTATCATATGCCAAGTACGCCCCCTATTGACGTCAATGACGGTAAA
TGGCCCGCCTGGCATTATGCCCAGTACATGACCTTATGGGACTTTCCTACTTGGCAGTACATCTACGTAT
TAGTCATCGCTATTACCATGGTGATGCGGTTTTGGCAGTACATCAATGGGCGTGGATAGCGGTTTGACTC
ACGGGGATTTCCAAGTCTCCACCCCATTGACGTCAATGGGAGTTTGTTTTGGCACCAAAATCAACGGGAC
TTTCCAAAATGTCGTAACAACTCCGCCCCATTGACGCAAATGGGCGGTAGGCGTGTACGGTGGGAGGTCT
ATATAAGCAGAGCTGGTTTAGTGAACCGTCAGATCAAGCTCAAATGGTGTTTACCTTGGAGGACTTCGTG
GGTGACTGGAGGCAAACTGCAGGATACAATTTGGACCAGGTCCTCGAACAGGGAGGAGTCAGCAGCCTTT
TCCAAAACTTGGGCGTGTCCGTTACCCCTATTCAGAGAATTGTCCTTTCCGGAGAGAACGGATTGAAAAT
AGATATCCACGTCATAATCCCGTATGAAGGACTGTCTGGGGACCAAATGGGTCAGATTGAAAAAATATTC
AAAGTAGTTTATCCCGTTGATGATCATCACTTCAAAGTTATCCTTCATTATGGGACTTTGGTAATCGATG
GAGTTACTCCTAATATGATAGATTACTTTGGCCGACCTTACGAGGGGATCGCTGTATTCGACGGCAAGAA
AATCACCGTCACTGGAACCCTCTGGAACGGCAACAAGATTATTGACGAGCGATTGATCAATCCAGACGGA
TCTTTGCTTTTCCGCGTAACGATAAACGGCGTAACAGGGTGGAGGCTCTGCGAACGAATACTCGCCTGAG
CTTCTGTGCCTTCTAGTTGCCAGCCATCTGTTGTTTGCCCCTCCCCCGTGCCTTCCTTGACCCTGGAAGG
TGCCACTCCCACTGTCCTTTCCTAATAAAATGAGGAAATTGCATCGCATTGTCTGAGTAGGTGTCATTCT
ATTCTGGGGGGTGGGGTGGGGCAGGACAGCAAGGGGGAGGATTGGGAAGACAATAGCAGGCATGCTGGGG
ATGCGGTGGGCTCTATGGCGCTTGAGACGAAGCTTGACACGGTTATCCACAGAATCAGGGGATAACGCAG
GAAAGAACATGTGAGCAAAAGGCCAGCAAAAGGCCAGGAACCGTAAAAAGGCCGCGTTGCTGGCGTTTTT
CCATAGGCTCCGCCCCCCTGACGAGCATCACAAAAATCGACGCTCAAGTCAGAGGTGGCGAAACCCGACA
GGACTATAAAGATACCAGGCGTTTCCCCCTGGAAGCTCCCTCGTGCGCTCTCCTGTTCCGACCCTGCCGC
TTACCGGATACCTGTCCGCCTTTCTCCCTTCGGGAAGCGTGGCGCTTTCTCATAGCTCACGCTGTAGGTA
TCTCAGTTCGGTGTAGGTCGTTCGCTCCAAGCTGGGCTGTGTGCACGAACCCCCCGTTCAGCCCGACCGC
TGCGCCTTATCCGGTAACTATCGTCTTGAGTCCAACCCGGTAAGACACGACTTATCGCCACTGGCAGCAG
CCACTGGTAACAGGATTAGCAGAGCGAGGTATGTAGGCGGTGCTACAGAGTTCTTGAAGTGGTGGCCTAA
CTACGGCTACACTAGAAGAACAGTATTTGGTATCTGCGCTCTGCTGAAGCCAGTTACCTTCGGAAAAAGA
GTTGGTAGCTCTTGATCCGGCAAACAAACCACCGCTGGTAGCGGTGGTTTTTTTGTTTGCAAGCAGCAGA
TTACGCGCAGAAAAAAAGGATCTCAAGAAGATCCTTTGATCTTTTCTACGGGGTCTGACGCTCAGTGGAA
CGAAAACTCACGTTAAGGGATTTTGGTCATGAGATTATCAAAAAGGATCTTCACCTAGATCCTTTTGTGA
TGATCGGCACGTAAGAGGTTCCAACTTTCACCATAATGAAATAAGATCACTACCGGGCGTATTTTTTGAG
TTATCGAGATTTTCAGGAGCTAAGGAAGCTAAAATGAGCCATATTCAACGGGAAACGTCTTGCTCAAGGC
CGCGATTAAATTCCAACATGGATGCTGATTTATATGGGTATAAATGGGCTCGCGATAATGTCGGGCAATC
AGGTGCGACAATCTACCGATTGTATGGGAAGCCCGATGCGCCAGAGTTGTTTCTGAAACATGGCAAAGGT
AGCGTTGCCAATGATGTTACAGATGAGATGGTCAGACTAAACTGGCTGACGGAATTTATGCCTCTTCCGA
CCATCAAGCATTTTATCCGTACTCCTGATGATGCATGGTTACTCACCACTGCGATCCCAGGGAAAACAGC
ATTCCAGGTATTAGAAGAATATCCTGATTCAGGTGAAAATATTGTTGATGCGCTGGCAGTGTTCCTGCGC
CGGTTGCATTCGATTCCTGTTTGTAATTGTCCTTTTAACAGCGATCGCGTATTTCGACTCGCTCAGGCGC
AATCACGAATGAATAACGGTTTGGTTGATGCGAGTGATTTTGATGACGAGCGTAATGGCTGGCCTGTTGA
ACAAGTCTGGAAAGAAATGCATAAACTTTTGCCATTCTCACCGGATTCAGTAGTCACTCATGGTGATTTC
TCACTTGATAACCTTATTTTTGACGAGGGGAAATTAATAGGTTGTATTGATGTTGGACGAGTCGGAATCG
CAGACCGATACCAGGATCTTGCCATCCTATGGAACTGCCTCGGTGAGTTTTCTCCTTCATTACAGAAACG
GCTTTTTCAAAAATATGGTATTGATAATCCTGATATGAATAAATTGCAGTTTCATTTGATGCTCGATGAG
TTTTTCTGATTTTTTTTAAGGCAGTTATTGGTGCCCTTAAACGCCTGGTTGCTACGCCTGAATAAGTGAT
AATAAGCGGATGAATGGCAGAAATTCGATGATAAGCTGTCAAACATGATGT
[125 nt withheld, positions 3062-3186]
C
[91 nt withheld, positions 3188-3278]
AGGGTGATGGTTCACGTAGTGGGCCAGCGCCCTGATAGACGGTTTTTCGCCCTTTGACGTTGGAGTCCAC
GTTCTTT
[37 nt withheld, positions 3356-3392]
ACCCTATCTCGGTCTATTCTTTTGATTTATAAGGGATTTTGCCGATTTCGGCCTATTGGTTAAAAAATGA
GCTGATTTAACAAAAATTTAACGCGAATTTTAACAAAATATTAACGCTTACAATTTTAACAAGCTTCGTC
TCAGTCAGGAGTAGTTATTAATAGTAATCAATTACGGGGTCATTAGTTCATAGCCCATATATGGAGTTCC
GCGTTACATAACTTACGGTAAATGGCCCGCCTGGCTGACCGCCCAACGACCCCCGCCCATTGACGTCAAT
AATGA
Features (pLannotate 1.2.2; 9 found; start..end, strand, type, name):
    231..434     +  promoter       CMV promoter: human cytomegalovirus (CMV) immediate early promoter
    455..976     +  CDS            LUCI_OPLGR (fragment): Experimental evidence at protein level: Swiss-Prot protein existence level 1. Catalytic subunit of oplophorus-luciferin 2-monooxygenase. Oxidoreductase that converts coelenterazine (the oplophorus luciferin) to coelenteramide under emission of blue light with a maximum at 454 nm. Is also active with bisdeoxycoelenterazine. From Oplophorus gracilirostris (Luminous shrimp).
    984..1208    +  polyA_signal   bGH poly(A) signal: bovine growth hormone polyadenylation signal
   1328..1916    -  rep_origin     ori: high-copy-number ColE1/pMB1/pBR322/pUC origin of replication
   2031..2133    +  promoter       cat promoter: promoter of the E. coli cat gene encoding chloramphenicol acetyltransferase
   2134..2947    +  CDS            KanR (fragment): aminoglycoside phosphotransferase; aph(3')-Ia; confers resistance to kanamycin in bacteria or G418 (Geneticin®) in eukaryotes
   3035..3052    -  promoter       tet promoter (fragment): E. coli promoter for tetracycline efflux protein gene
   3063..3518    +  rep_origin     f1 ori (sequence partly withheld): f1 bacteriophage origin of replication; arrow indicates direction of (+) strand synthesis
   3604..230     +  enhancer       CMV enhancer (across the origin): human cytomegalovirus immediate early enhancer
