[The description below was written by a language model from this plasmid's Addgene catalogue record and pLannotate feature annotations shown in this document.]
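Description:
hCMV-IE1:NLuc is a small (3,677 bp) mammalian expression plasmid that carries a single GoldenBraid 2.0-style transcriptional unit for constitutive production of the NanoLuc (NLuc) luciferase. Its backbone is a self-made "ColE1 vector Alpha2", derived from pBluescriptSK and modified to carry kanamycin resistance. It replicates at high copy in E. coli from a ColE1/pUC-type origin and is selected through an aph(3')-Ia kanamycin resistance gene that lies directly downstream of an annotated cat promoter. An f1 phage origin is retained from the parental phagemid, and a short tet promoter fragment is also annotated.

The payload consists of the human cytomegalovirus immediate-early enhancer and promoter, followed by the luciferase coding sequence and the bovine growth hormone polyadenylation signal. The coding sequence is annotated by homology to the catalytic subunit of the Oplophorus gracilirostris luciferase, the deep-sea shrimp enzyme from which NLuc was engineered. The cassette was assembled by BsaI Type IIS cloning, which destroyed the BsaI sites. The depositor notes that the insert can be released with BsmBI, so the unit can be moved into higher-order multigene assemblies. According to the record, the plasmid belongs to a toolkit for multiplexed luciferase assays in which several luciferases are measured together to monitor multiple cellular pathways. A constitutive CMV-driven unit like this would plausibly serve as a reference or control signal, although the record does not say so.

The depositor sequence and the repository's sequencing result have the same length and the same nine features in the same order, differing only in their start coordinate. The listed insert size of 2,517 bp does not fit the stated backbone and total sizes, which imply an insert of about 1.35 kb, in line with the annotated cassette.
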