Addgene plasmid #118065: hCMV-IE1:NLuc
Purpose: Transcriptional unit for constitutive expression of NLuc in mammalian cells
Depositing lab: Koen Venken. Depositing organization: Baylor College of Medicine. Publication: Examining multiple cellular pathways at once using multiplex hextuple luciferase assaying. Sarrion-Perdigones A, Chang L, Gonzalez Y, Gallego-Flores T, Young DW, Venken KJT. Nat Commun. 2019 Dec 13;10(1):5710. doi: 10.1038/s41467-019-13651-y. PubMed 31836712.
Backbone
  Vector backbone: ColE1 vector Alpha2
  Backbone manufacturer: Self made; Derived from pBluescriptSK
  Backbone size w/o insert (bp): 2327
  Total vector size (bp): 3677
  Modifications to backbone: Kanamycin Resistance
  Vector type: Mammalian Expression, Luciferase, Synthetic Biology ; Assembly of GB2.0 transcriptional units
Growth in bacteria
  Bacterial resistance: Kanamycin, 50 μg/mL
  Growth temperature: 37°C
  Growth strain: DH5alpha
  Copy number: High Copy
Gene/Insert
  Gene/Insert name: CMV:NLuc:bGH (alt name: Cytomegalovirus enhancer and promoter driving the expression of the NLuc Luciferase)
  Species: Synthetic
  Insert size (bp): 2517
  Cloning method: Restriction Enzyme; 5′ cloning site BsaI (destroyed during cloning); 3′ cloning site BsaI (destroyed during cloning)
  Sequencing primers: 5′ aat gag ctg att taa caa aaa ttt aac gcg; 3′ ctt ttt acg gtt cct ggc ctt ttg
Terms and licenses: Academic/Nonprofit Terms; Industry Terms: Not Available to Industry
Depositor comments: Insert can be released with BsmBI
How to cite: hCMV-IE1:NLuc was a gift from Koen Venken (Addgene plasmid # 118065 ; http://n2t.net/addgene:118065 ; RRID:Addgene_118065)
